Addgene plasmid #54290: mEmerald-Tropomyosin-N-14
Purpose: Localization: Actin, Excitation: 487, Emission: 509
Depositing lab: Michael Davidson.
Backbone
  Vector backbone: mEmerald-N1
  Backbone size w/o insert (bp): 4750
  Vector type: Mammalian Expression
  Selectable markers: Neomycin (select with G418)
Growth in bacteria
  Bacterial resistance: Kanamycin, 50 μg/mL
  Growth temperature: 37°C
  Growth strain: DH5alpha
  Copy number: High Copy
Gene/Insert
  Gene/Insert name: Tropomyosin (alt name: NM_001018005.1)
  Species: H. sapiens (human)
  Entrez Gene: TPM1 (a.k.a. C15orf13, CMD1Y, CMH3, HEL-S-265, HTM-alpha, LVNC9, TMSA)
  Promoter: CMV
  Tag / fusion protein: mEmerald (C terminal on backbone)
  Cloning method: Unknown
  Sequencing primers: 5′ CMV-F; 3′ SV40pA-R
Terms and licenses: Academic/Nonprofit Terms; Industry Terms
Depositor comments: . Excitation = 487; Emission = 509. Localization data: Actin
How to cite: mEmerald-Tropomyosin-N-14 was a gift from Michael Davidson (Addgene plasmid # 54290 ; http://n2t.net/addgene:54290 ; RRID:Addgene_54290)
