[The description below was written by a language model from this plasmid's Addgene catalogue record and pLannotate feature annotations shown in this document.]
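Description:
mEmerald-Tropomyosin-N-14 is a mammalian expression plasmid built on the mEmerald-N1 backbone, in which human tropomyosin (TPM1, alpha-tropomyosin) is fused at its C terminus to the green fluorescent protein mEmerald. The sequenced record is about 5.5 kb. Transcription of the fusion is driven by the human cytomegalovirus immediate-early enhancer and promoter. The TPM1 coding sequence lies directly downstream, followed after a short linker region by the mEmerald coding sequence (the "14" in the name probably denotes the linker length in amino acids, though the record does not say so). The transcript ends at an SV40 polyadenylation signal. The small "large T antigen" fragment annotated just before that signal is most likely residual SV40 sequence flanking the poly(A) region rather than a functional element.

The plasmid replicates at high copy in E. coli from a ColE1/pUC-type origin and also carries an f1 phage origin for single-stranded DNA production. A single Tn5 aminoglycoside phosphotransferase (NeoR/KanR) gene serves both hosts. A bacterial bla-type promoter drives it for kanamycin selection in bacteria, and the SV40 enhancer/early promoter drives it for G418 selection of stable mammalian transfectants, with the HSV TK poly(A) signal terminating the cassette. The short ble and bGH poly(A) fragments in the annotation appear to be incidental partial matches.

Because tropomyosin binds along actin filaments, the fusion is used as a live-cell imaging marker for the actin cytoskeleton. The record lists actin localization, with excitation near 487 nm and emission near 509 nm.
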