Features (pLannotate 1.2.2; 14 found; start..end, strand, type, name):
     74..868     +  CDS            NeoR/KanR: aminoglycoside phosphotransferase from Tn5; aph(3')-II (or nptII); confers resistance to neomycin, kanamycin, and G418 (Geneticin®)
    889..1041    +  CDS            ble (fragment): BLE_KLEPN - Experimental evidence at protein level: Swiss-Prot protein existence level 1. Binding protein with a strong affinity to the bleomycin family of antibiotics. Binds to CL990; an antimitotic-antibiotic compound. From Klebsiella pneumoniae.
   1100..1147    +  polyA_signal   HSV TK poly(A) signal: herpes simplex virus thymidine kinase polyadenylation signal (Cole and Stacy, 1985)
   1238..1254    -  polyA_signal   bGH poly(A) signal (fragment): bovine growth hormone polyadenylation signal
   1476..2064    +  rep_origin     ori: high-copy-number ColE1/pMB1/pBR322/pUC origin of replication
   2239..2542    +  enhancer       CMV enhancer: human cytomegalovirus immediate early enhancer
   2543..2746    +  promoter       CMV promoter: human cytomegalovirus (CMV) immediate early promoter
   2781..3632    +  CDS            TPM1: TPM1_HUMAN - Also known as C15orf13, TMSA. Experimental evidence at protein level: Swiss-Prot protein existence level 1. Binds to actin filaments in muscle and non-muscle cells (PubMed:23170982). Plays a central role, in association with the troponin complex, in the calcium dependent regulation of vertebrate striated muscle contraction (PubMed:23170982). Smooth muscle contraction is regulated by interaction with caldesmon. In non-muscle cells is implicated in stabilizing cytoskeleton actin filaments. From Homo sapiens (Human).
   3675..4394    +  CDS            mEmerald: brightly fluorescent monomeric variant of GFP mammalian codon-optimized
   4410..4493    +  CDS            large T antigen (fragment): large T antigen from SV40 (simian virus 40)
   4516..4637    +  polyA_signal   SV40 poly(A) signal: SV40 polyadenylation signal
   4671..5099    -  rep_origin     f1 ori (sequence partly withheld): f1 bacteriophage origin of replication; arrow indicates direction of (+) strand synthesis
   5126..5230    +  promoter       AmpR promoter: bla
   5232..39      +  promoter       SV40 promoter (across the origin): SV40 enhancer and early promoter
>Addgene plasmid #54290 | mEmerald-Tropomyosin-N-14 | addgene full sequence | sequence record 393315 | Addgene NGS Result
TAGTGAGGAGGCTTTTTTGGAGGCCTAGGCTTTTGCAAAGATCGATCAAGAGACAGGATGAGGATCGTTT
CGCATGATTGAACAAGATGGATTGCACGCAGGTTCTCCGGCCGCTTGGGTGGAGAGGCTATTCGGCTATG
ACTGGGCACAACAGACAATCGGCTGCTCTGATGCCGCCGTGTTCCGGCTGTCAGCGCAGGGGCGCCCGGT
TCTTTTTGTCAAGACCGACCTGTCCGGTGCCCTGAATGAACTGCAAGACGAGGCAGCGCGGCTATCGTGG
CTGGCCACGACGGGCGTTCCTTGCGCAGCTGTGCTCGACGTTGTCACTGAAGCGGGAAGGGACTGGCTGC
TATTGGGCGAAGTGCCGGGGCAGGATCTCCTGTCATCTCACCTTGCTCCTGCCGAGAAAGTATCCATCAT
GGCTGATGCAATGCGGCGGCTGCATACGCTTGATCCGGCTACCTGCCCATTCGACCACCAAGCGAAACAT
CGCATCGAGCGAGCACGTACTCGGATGGAAGCCGGTCTTGTCGATCAGGATGATCTGGACGAAGAGCATC
AGGGGCTCGCGCCAGCCGAACTGTTCGCCAGGCTCAAGGCGAGCATGCCCGACGGCGAGGATCTCGTCGT
GACCCATGGCGATGCCTGCTTGCCGAATATCATGGTGGAAAATGGCCGCTTTTCTGGATTCATCGACTGT
GGCCGGCTGGGTGTGGCGGACCGCTATCAGGACATAGCGTTGGCTACCCGTGATATTGCTGAAGAGCTTG
GCGGCGAATGGGCTGACCGCTTCCTCGTGCTTTACGGTATCGCCGCTCCCGATTCGCAGCGCATCGCCTT
CTATCGCCTTCTTGACGAGTTCTTCTGAGCGGGACTCTGGGGTTCGAAATGACCGACCAAGCGACGCCCA
ACCTGCCATCACGAGATTTCGATTCCACCGCCGCCTTCTATGAAAGGTTGGGCTTCGGAATCGTTTTCCG
GGACGCCGGCTGGATGATCCTCCAGCGCGGGGATCTCATGCTGGAGTTCTTCGCCCACCCTAGGGGGAGG
CTAACTGAAACACGGAAGGAGACAATACCGGAAGGAACCCGCGCTATGACGGCAATAAAAAGACAGAATA
AAACGCACGGTGTTGGGTCGTTTGTTCATAAACGCGGGGTTCGGTCCCAGGGCTGGCACTCTGTCGATAC
CCCACCGAGACCCCATTGGGGCCAATACGCCCGCGTTTCTTCCTTTTCCCCACCCCACCCCCCAAGTTCG
GGTGAAGGCCCAGGGCTCGCAGCCAACGTCGGGGCGGCAGGCCCTGCCATAGCCTCAGGTTACTCATATA
TACTTTAGATTGATTTAAAACTTCATTTTTAATTTAAAAGGATCTAGGTGAAGATCCTTTTTGATAATCT
CATGACCAAAATCCCTTAACGTGAGTTTTCGTTCCACTGAGCGTCAGACCCCGTAGAAAAGATCAAAGGA
TCTTCTTGAGATCCTTTTTTTCTGCGCGTAATCTGCTGCTTGCAAACAAAAAAACCACCGCTACCAGCGG
TGGTTTGTTTGCCGGATCAAGAGCTACCAACTCTTTTTCCGAAGGTAACTGGCTTCAGCAGAGCGCAGAT
ACCAAATACTGTTCTTCTAGTGTAGCCGTAGTTAGGCCACCACTTCAAGAACTCTGTAGCACCGCCTACA
TACCTCGCTCTGCTAATCCTGTTACCAGTGGCTGCTGCCAGTGGCGATAAGTCGTGTCTTACCGGGTTGG
ACTCAAGACGATAGTTACCGGATAAGGCGCAGCGGTCGGGCTGAACGGGGGGTTCGTGCACACAGCCCAG
CTTGGAGCGAACGACCTACACCGAACTGAGATACCTACAGCGTGAGCTATGAGAAAGCGCCACGCTTCCC
GAAGGGAGAAAGGCGGACAGGTATCCGGTAAGCGGCAGGGTCGGAACAGGAGAGCGCACGAGGGAGCTTC
CAGGGGGAAACGCCTGGTATCTTTATAGTCCTGTCGGGTTTCGCCACCTCTGACTTGAGCGTCGATTTTT
GTGATGCTCGTCAGGGGGGCGGAGCCTATGGAAAAACGCCAGCAACGCGGCCTTTTTACGGTTCCTGGCC
TTTTGCTGGCCTTTTGCTCACATGTTCTTTCCTGCGTTATCCCCTGATTCTGTGGATAACCGTATTACCG
CCATGCATTAGTTATTAATAGTAATCAATTACGGGGTCATTAGTTCATAGCCCATATATGGAGTTCCGCG
TTACATAACTTACGGTAAATGGCCCGCCTGGCTGACCGCCCAACGACCCCCGCCCATTGACGTCAATAAT
GACGTATGTTCCCATAGTAACGCCAATAGGGACTTTCCATTGACGTCAATGGGTGGAGTATTTACGGTAA
ACTGCCCACTTGGCAGTACATCAAGTGTATCATATGCCAAGTACGCCCCCTATTGACGTCAATGACGGTA
AATGGCCCGCCTGGCATTATGCCCAGTACATGACCTTATGGGACTTTCCTACTTGGCAGTACATCTACGT
ATTAGTCATCGCTATTACCATGGTGATGCGGTTTTGGCAGTACATCAATGGGCGTGGATAGCGGTTTGAC
TCACGGGGATTTCCAAGTCTCCACCCCATTGACGTCAATGGGAGTTTGTTTTGGCACCAAAATCAACGGG
ACTTTCCAAAATGTCGTAACAACTCCGCCCCATTGACGCAAATGGGCGGTAGGCGTGTACGGTGGGAGGT
CTATATAAGCAGAGCTGGTTTAGTGAACCGTCAGATCCGCTAGCGCCACCATGGACGCCATCAAGAAGAA
GATGCAGATGCTGAAGCTCGACAAGGAGAACGCCTTGGATCGAGCTGAGCAGGCGGAGGCCGACAAGAAG
GCGGCGGAAGACAGGAGCAAGCAGCTGGAAGATGAGCTGGTGTCACTGCAAAAGAAACTCAAGGGCACCG
AAGATGAACTGGACAAATACTCTGAGGCTCTCAAAGATGCCCAGGAGAAGCTGGAGCTGGCAGAGAAAAA
GGCCACCGATGCTGAAGCCGACGTAGCTTCTCTGAACAGACGCATCCAGCTGGTTGAGGAAGAGTTGGAT
CGTGCCCAGGAGCGTCTGGCAACAGCTTTGCAGAAGCTGGAGGAAGCTGAGAAGGCAGCAGATGAGAGTG
AGAGAGGCATGAAAGTCATTGAGAGTCGAGCCCAAAAAGATGAAGAAAAAATGGAAATTCAGGAGATCCA
ACTGAAAGAGGCAAAGCACATTGCTGAAGATGCCGACCGCAAATATGAAGAGGTGGCCCGTAAGCTGGTC
ATCATTGAGAGCGACCTGGAACGTGCAGAGGAGCGGGCTGAGCTCTCAGAAGGCAAATGTGCCGAGCTTG
AAGAAGAATTGAAAACTGTGACGAACAACTTGAAGTCACTGGAGGCTCAGGCTGAGAAGTACTCGCAGAA
GGAAGACAGATATGAGGAAGAGATCAAGGTCCTTTCCGACAAGCTGAAGGAGGCTGAGACTCGGGCTGAG
TTTGCGGAGAGGTCAGTAACTAAATTGGAGAAAAGCATTGATGACTTAGAAGACGAGCTGTACGCTCAGA
AACTGAAGTACAAAGCCATCAGCGAGGAGCTGGACCACGCTCTCAACGATATGACTTCCATATCCGGCGG
TAGCGGCGGTAGCGGGGATCCACCGGTCGCCACCATGGTGAGCAAGGGCGAGGAGCTGTTCACCGGGGTG
GTGCCCATCCTGGTCGAGCTGGACGGCGACGTAAACGGCCACAAGTTCAGCGTGTCCGGCGAGGGCGAGG
GCGATGCCACCTACGGCAAGCTGACCCTGAAGTTCATCTGCACCACCGGCAAGCTGCCCGTGCCCTGGCC
CACCCTCGTGACCACCTTGACCTACGGCGTGCAGTGCTTCGCCCGCTACCCCGACCACATGAAGCAGCAC
GACTTCTTCAAGTCCGCCATGCCCGAAGGCTACGTCCAGGAGCGCACCATCTTCTTCAAGGACGACGGCA
ACTACAAGACCCGCGCCGAGGTGAAGTTCGAGGGCGACACCCTGGTGAACCGCATCGAGCTGAAGGGCAT
CGACTTCAAGGAGGACGGCAACATCCTGGGGCACAAGCTGGAGTACAACTACAACAGCCACAAGGTCTAT
ATCACCGCCGACAAGCAGAAGAACGGCATCAAGGTGAACTTCAAGACCCGCCACAACATCGAGGACGGCA
GCGTGCAGCTCGCCGACCACTACCAGCAGAACACCCCCATCGGCGACGGCCCCGTGCTGCTGCCCGACAA
CCACTACCTGAGCACCCAGTCCAAGCTGAGCAAAGACCCCAACGAGAAGCGCGATCACATGGTCCTGCTG
GAGTTCGTGACCGCCGCCGGGATCACTCTCGGCATGGACGAGCTGTACAAGTAAGCGGCCGCGACTCTAG
ATCATAATCAGCCATACCACATTTGTAGAGGTTTTACTTGCTTTAAAAAACCTCCCACACCTCCCCCTGA
ACCTGAAACATAAAATGAATGCAATTGTTGTTGTTAACTTGTTTATTGCAGCTTATAATGGTTACAAATA
AAGCAATAGCATCACAAATTTCACAAATAAAGCATTTTTTTCACTGCATTCTAGTTGTGGTTTGTCCAAA
CTCATCAATGTATCTTAAGGCGTAAATTGTAAGCGTTAATATTTTGTTAAAATTCGCGTTAAATTTTTGT
TAAATCAGCTCATTTTTTAACCAATAGGCCGAAATCGGCAAAATCCCTTATAAATCAAAAGAATAGACCG
AGATAGGGT
[37 nt withheld, positions 4770-4806]
AAAGAACGTGGACTCCAACGTCAAAGG
[49 nt withheld, positions 4834-4882]
T
[91 nt withheld, positions 4884-4974]
G
[124 nt withheld, positions 4976-5099]
CAGGTGGCACTTTTCGGGGAAATGTGCGCGGAACCCCTATTTGTTTATTTTTCTAAATACATTCAAATAT
GTATCCGCTCATGAGACAATAACCCTGATAAATGCTTCAATAATATTGAAAAAGGAAGAGTCCTGAGGCG
GAAAGAACCAGCTGTGGAATGTGTGTCAGTTAGGGTGTGGAAAGTCCCCAGGCTCCCCAGCAGGCAGAAG
TATGCAAAGCATGCATCTCAATTAGTCAGCAACCAGGTGTGGAAAGTCCCCAGGCTCCCCAGCAGGCAGA
AGTATGCAAAGCATGCATCTCAATTAGTCAGCAACCATAGTCCCGCCCCTAACTCCGCCCATCCCGCCCC
TAACTCCGCCCAGTTCCGCCCATTCTCCGCCCCATGGCTGACTAATTTTTTTTATTTATGCAGAGGCCGA
GGCCGCCTCGGCCTCTGAGCTATTCCAGAAG
