>Addgene plasmid #54290 | mEmerald-Tropomyosin-N-14 | depositor partial sequence | sequence record 84425 | insert sequence
GACGTCAGATCCGCTAGCGCCACCATGGACGCCATCAAGAAGAAGATGCAGATGCTGAAGCTCGACAAGG
AGAACGCCTTGGATCGAGCTGAGCAGGCGGAGGCCGACAAGAAGGCGGCGGAAGACAGGAGCAAGCAGCT
GGAAGATGAGCTGGTGTCACTGCAAAAGAAACTCAAGGGCACCGAAGATGAACTGGACAAATACTCTGAG
GCTCTCAAAGATGCCCAGGAGAAGCTGGAGCTGGCAGAGAAAAAGGCCACCGATGCTGAAGCCGACGTAG
CTTCTCTGAACAGACGCATCCAGCTGGTTGAGGAAGAGTTGGATCGTGCCCAGGAGCGTCTGGCAACAGC
TTTGCAGAAGCTGGAGGAAGCTGAGAAGGCAGCAGATGAGAGTGAGAGAGGCATGAAAGTCATTGAGAGT
CGAGCCCAAAAAGATGAAGAAAAAATGGAAATTCAGGAGATCCAACTGAAAGAGGCAAAGCACATTGCTG
AAGATGCCGACCGCAAATATGAAGAGGTGGCCCGTAAGCTGGTCATCATTGAGAGCGACCTGGAACGTGC
AGAGGAGCGGGCTGAGCTCTCAGAAGGCAAATGTGCCGAGCTTGAAGAAGAATTGAAAACTGTGACGAAC
AACTTGAAGTCACTGGAGGCTCAGGCTGAGAAGTACTCGCAGAAGGAAGACAGATATGAGGAAGAGATCA
AGGTCCTTTCCGACAAGCTGAAGGAGGCTGAGACTCGGGCTGAGTTTGCGGAGAGGTCAGTAACTAAATT
GGAGAAAAGCATTGATGACTTAGAAGACGAGCTGTACGCTCAGAAACTGAAGTACAAAGCCATCAGCGAG
GAGCTGGACCACGCTCTCAACGATATGACTTCCATATCCGGCGGTAGCGGCGGTAGCGGGGATCCACCGG
TCGCCACCATGGTGAGCAAGGGCGAGGAGCTGTTCACCGGGGTGGTGCCCATCCTGGTCGAGCTGGACGG
CGACGTAAACGGCCACAAGTTCAGCGTGTCCGGCGAGGGCGAGGGCGATGCCACCTACGGCAAGCTGACC
CTGAAGTTCATCTGCACCACCGGCAAGCTGCCCGTGCCCTGGCCCACCCTCGTGACCACCTTGACCTACG
GCGTGCAGTGCTTCGCCCGCTACCCCGACCACATGAAGCAGCACGACTTCTTCAAGTCCGCCATGCCCGA
AGGCTACGTCCAGGAGCGCACCATCTTCTTCAAGGACGACGGCAACTACAAGACCCGCGCCGAGGTGAAG
TTCGAGGGCGACACCCTGGTGAACCGCATCGAGCTGAAGGGCATCGACTTCAAGGAGGACGGCAACATCC
TGGGGCACAAGCTGGAGTACAACTACAACAGCCACAAGGTCTATATCACCGCCGACAAGCAGAAGAACGG
CATCAAGGTGAACTTCAAGACCCGCCACAACATCGAGGACGGCAGCGTGCAGCTCGCCGACCACTACCAG
CAGAACACCCCCATCGGCGACGGCCCCGTGCTGCTGCCCGACAACCACTACCTGAGCACCCAGTCCAAGC
TGAGCAAAGACCCCAACGAGAAGCGCGATCACATGGTCCTGCTGGAGTTCGTGACCGCCGCCGGGATCAC
TCTCGGCATGGACGAGCTGTACAAGTAAGCGGCCGCGACTCTAGATCATAATCAGCCATACCACATT
