>Addgene plasmid #54290 | mEmerald-Tropomyosin-N-14 | addgene partial sequence | sequence record 89334 | EGFP-N 5'-CGTCGCCGTCCAGCTCGACCAG-3'
GCTCCTCGCCCTTGCTCACCATGGTGGCGACCGGTGGATCCCCGCTACCGCCGCTACCGCCGGATATGGA
AGTCATATCGTTGAGAGCGTGGTCCAGCTCCTCGCTGATGGCTTTGTACTTCAGTTTCTGAGCGTACAGC
TCGTCTTCTAAGTCATCAATGCTTTTCTCCAATTTAGTTACTGACCTCTCCGCAAACTCAGCCCGAGTCT
CAGCCTCCTTCAGCTTGTCGGAAAGGACCTTGATCTCTTCCTCATATCTGTCTTCCTTCTGCGAGTACTT
CTCAGCCTGAGCCTCCAGTGACTTCAAGTTGTTCGTCACAGTTTTCAATTCTTCTTCAAGCTCGGCACAT
TTGCCTTCTGAGAGCTCAGCCCGCTCCTCTGCACGTTCCAGGTCGCTCTCAATGATGACCAGCTTACGGG
CCACCTCTTCATATTTGCGGTCGGCATCTTCAGCAATGTGCTTTGCCTCTTTCAGTTGGATCTCCTGAAT
TTCCATTTTTTCTTCATCTTTTTGGGCTCGACTCTCAATGACTTTCATGCCTCTCTCACTCTCATCTGCT
GCCTTCTCAGCTTCCTCCAGCTTCTGCAAAGCTGTTGCCAGACGCTCCTGGGCACGATCCAACTCTTCCT
CAACCAGCTGGATGCGTCTGTTCAGAGAAGCTACGTCGGCTTCAGCATCGGTGGCCTTTTTCTCTGCCAG
CTCCAGCTTCTCCTGGGCATCTTTGAGAGCCTCAGAGTATTTGTCCAGTTCATCTTCGGTGCCCTTGAGT
TTCTTTTGCAGTGACACCAGCTCATCTTCCAGCTGCTTGCTCCTGTCTTCCGCCGCCTTCTTGTCGGCCT
CCGCCTGCTCAGCTCGATCCAAGGCGTTCTCCTTGTCGAGCTTCA
